Addgene plasmid #35205: pBID-UASC-MRG
Purpose: (Empty Backbone)
Depositing lab: Brian McCabe. Depositing organization: Columbia University. Publication: A modular toolset for recombination transgenesis and neurogenetic analysis of Drosophila. Wang JW, Beck ES, McCabe BD. PLoS One. 2012;7(7):e42102. Epub 2012 Jul 25. 10.1371/journal.pone.0042102 PubMed 22848718.
Backbone
  Vector backbone: pBID-UASC-MRG
  Backbone manufacturer: Ji-Wu Wang and Brian McCabe
  Backbone size (bp): 12020
  Vector type: Drosophila Transgene Expression
  Promoter: Drosophila Synthetic Core Promoter (DSCP)
  Tag / fusion protein: 3XMyc (N terminal on backbone); tRFP (N terminal on backbone)
Growth in bacteria
  Bacterial resistance: Chloramphenicol and Ampicillin, 25 & 100 μg/mL
  Growth temperature: 37°C
  Growth strain: ccdB Survival
  Copy number: Unknown
Terms and licenses: Academic/Nonprofit Terms; Industry Terms: Not Available to Industry
Depositor comments: Generation of ϕC31 transgenic Drosophila for GAL4 driven expression of myc tagRFP (tRFP) fusion transgenes. Gateway cloning cassette is flanked by gypsy insulator sequences to allow uniform transgene expression between insertion sites. 10 UAS binding sites, Drosophila Synthetic Core promoter (DSCP). myc-tRFP is fused to the Nterminus of genes introduced by gateway. Transgene selection using white gene. loxP site facilitates elimination of transgene markers via Cre recombinasemediated excision with ZH-attP landing sites. Ampicillin resistant. Chloramphenicol resistant for amplification.
How to cite: pBID-UASC-MRG was a gift from Brian McCabe (Addgene plasmid # 35205 ; http://n2t.net/addgene:35205 ; RRID:Addgene_35205)
