[The description below was written by a language model from this plasmid's Addgene catalogue record and pLannotate feature annotations shown in this document.]
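Description:
pBID-UASC-MRG is an empty 12,020 bp Gateway destination vector for making φC31 integrase-mediated transgenic Drosophila that express N-terminally myc-TagRFP-tagged proteins under GAL4 control. It is propagated in E. coli on a high-copy ColE1/pUC-type origin with ampicillin resistance, and also carries an f1 origin and remnants of a phagemid-style backbone (lacZα fragment, T7 and T3 promoters). Because the unrecombined Gateway cassette contains the ccdB toxin gene along with a chloramphenicol resistance gene, the empty vector has to be maintained in a ccdB-tolerant strain, with chloramphenicol helping to retain the cassette.

The expression unit consists of ten GAL4 binding sites (annotated as two 5X UAS blocks) upstream of the Drosophila Synthetic Core Promoter. The promoter is listed in the catalogue fields but is not separately annotated in the feature table. These are followed by a 3xMyc epitope and TagRFP-T coding sequence, then the attR1–CmR–ccdB–attR2 cassette. An LR reaction with an entry clone replaces the cassette with a gene of interest, fusing myc-tRFP to its N-terminus. Transcripts are processed using the SV40 small t intron and SV40 polyadenylation signal.

The whole unit is flanked by gypsy insulators, intended to make expression uniform across insertion sites. A φC31 attB site directs integration into genomic attP landing sites, and mini-white serves as the eye-colour marker for identifying transformants. A loxP site next to mini-white allows Cre-mediated removal of marker sequences when the construct is used with ZH-attP landing sites. The vector belongs to a modular toolset for recombination transgenesis and neurogenetic analysis in flies.
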