Features (pLannotate 1.2.2; 35 found; start..end, strand, type, name):
     30..458     -  rep_origin     f1 ori (sequence partly withheld): f1 bacteriophage origin of replication; arrow indicates direction of (+) strand synthesis
    463..620     -  CDS            lacZα (fragment): LacZα fragment of β-galactosidase; lacZ fragment
    623..641     +  promoter       T7 promoter: promoter for bacteriophage T7 RNA polymerase
    666..4802    +  gene           mini-white: white; This modified version of the white gene lacks part of the first intron.
   4809..4842    -  protein_bind   loxP: Cre-mediated recombination occurs in the 8-bp core sequence (GCATACAT). Cre recombinase
   4855..5285    +  protein_bind   gypsy insulator: chromatin insulator from Drosophila Su(Hw), CP190, and Mod(mdg4)67.2
   5313..5332    -  misc_feature   MCS (fragment): pUC18/19 multiple cloning site
   5331..5425    +  protein_bind   5X UAS: five tandem copies of the "ScaI site" 17-mer CGGAGTACTGTCCTCCG, an upstream activating sequence (UAS) that efficiently binds yeast Gal4 (Webster et al., 1988; Pfeiffer et al., 2010) GAL4
   5429..5450    -  misc_feature   MCS (fragment): pUC18/19 multiple cloning site
   5449..5543    +  protein_bind   5X UAS: five tandem copies of the "ScaI site" 17-mer CGGAGTACTGTCCTCCG, an upstream activating sequence (UAS) that efficiently binds yeast Gal4 (Webster et al., 1988; Pfeiffer et al., 2010) GAL4
   5786..5875    +  CDS            3xMyc: 3 tandem Myc epitope tags
   5882..6610    +  CDS            TagRFP-T: TagRFP-T is a basic (constitutively fluorescent) red fluorescent protein published in 2008, derived from Entacmaea quadricolor. It has low acid sensitivity.
   6623..6747    +  protein_bind   attR1: mutant version of attR; recombination site for the Gateway® LR reaction LR Clonase™
   6772..6802    +  promoter       lac UV5 promoter: E. coli lac promoter with an "up" mutation
   6826..6855    +  promoter       cat promoter (fragment): promoter of the E. coli cat gene encoding chloramphenicol acetyltransferase
   6856..7515    +  CDS            CmR: chloramphenicol acetyltransferase; cat; confers resistance to chloramphenicol
   7694..7852    +  CDS            ccdA (fragment): CCDA_ECO57 - Also known as H, letA. Experimental evidence at protein level: Swiss-Prot protein existence level 1. Antitoxin component of a type II toxin-antitoxin (TA) system which inhibits the post-segregational killing (PSK) of plasmid-free cells, also referred to as a plasmid addiction system. Binds to and blocks the activity of CcdB; will also remove bound CcdB protein from the CcdB-GyrA complex by forming a CcdA-CcdB complex, a process termed rejuvenation. Functions as a transcriptional corepressor for the ccdAB operon, repression also requires CcdB (By similarity). From Escherichia coli
   7857..8159    +  CDS            ccdB: CCDB_ECOLI - Also known as G, letB, letD. Experimental evidence at protein level: Swiss-Prot protein existence level 1. Toxic component of a type II toxin-antitoxin (TA) system, functioning in plasmid maintainence. Responsible for the post- segregational killing (PSK) of plasmid-free cells, also referred to as a plasmid addiction system. Half-life of over 2 hours. Cell killing by CcdB is accompanied by filamentation, defects in chromosome and plasmid segregation, defects in cell division, formation of anucleate cells, decreased DNA synthesis and plasmid loss. Interferes with the activity of DN
   8203..8327    -  protein_bind   attR2: mutant version of attR; recombination site for the Gateway® LR reaction LR Clonase™
   8381..8455    +  CDS            small t antigen (fragment): SV40 (simian virus 40) small t antigen
   8457..8522    +  intron         small t intron: SV40 (simian virus 40) small t antigen intron
   8652..8672    +  CDS            SV40 NLS: nuclear localization signal of SV40 (simian virus 40) large T antigen
   8679..8813    +  CDS            LT_POVHA (fragment): Protein inferred from homology: Swiss-Prot protein existence level 3. Isoform large T antigen is a key early protein essential for both driving viral replication and inducing cellular transformation. Plays a role in viral genome replication by driving entry of quiescent cells into the cell cycle and by autoregulating the synthesis of viral early mRNA. Displays highly oncogenic activities by corrupting the host cellular checkpoint mechanisms that guard cell division and the transcription, replication, and repair of DNA. Participates in the modulation of cellular gene expression preceeding viral
   8838..8921    +  CDS            large T antigen (fragment): large T antigen from SV40 (simian virus 40)
   8944..9078    +  polyA_signal   SV40 poly(A) signal: SV40 polyadenylation signal
   9080..9510    +  protein_bind   gypsy insulator: chromatin insulator from Drosophila Su(Hw), CP190, and Mod(mdg4)67.2
   9544..9613    +  protein_bind   attB: attB site for the φC31 integrase (Groth et al., 2000) phage φC31 integrase
   9832..9850    -  promoter       T3 promoter: promoter for bacteriophage T3 RNA polymerase
   9893..9915    -  protein_bind   lac operator (fragment): The lac repressor binds to the lac operator to inhibit transcription in E. coli. This inhibition can be relieved by adding lactose or isopropyl-β-D-thiogalactopyranoside (IPTG). lac repressor encoded by lacI
   9919..9949    -  promoter       lac promoter: promoter for the E. coli lac operon
   9964..9985    -  protein_bind   CAP binding site: CAP binding activates transcription in the presence of cAMP. E. coli catabolite activator protein
   9998..10090   -  CDS            lacI (fragment): lac repressor; lacI; The lac repressor binds to the lac operator to inhibit transcription in E. coli. This inhibition can be relieved by adding lactose or isopropyl-β-D-thiogalactopyranoside (IPTG).
  10273..10861   -  rep_origin     ori: high-copy-number ColE1/pMB1/pBR322/pUC origin of replication
  11032..11892   -  CDS            AmpR: β-lactamase; bla; confers resistance to ampicillin, carbenicillin, and related antibiotics
  11893..11997   -  promoter       AmpR promoter: bla
>Addgene plasmid #35205 | pBID-UASC-MRG | depositor full sequence | sequence record 42856 | pBID-UASC-MRG sequence 12020 bps
CTAAATTGTAAGCGTTAATATTTTGTTAAAATTCGCGTTAAATTTTTGTTAAATCAGCTCATTTTTTAAC
CAATAGGCCGAAATCGGCAAAATCCCTTATAAATCAAAAGAATAGACCGAGATAGGGT
[37 nt withheld, positions 129-165]
AAAGAACGTGGACTCCAACGTCAAAGG
[49 nt withheld, positions 193-241]
T
[91 nt withheld, positions 243-333]
G
[124 nt withheld, positions 335-458]
CCCATTCGCCATTCAGGCTGCGCAACTGTTGGGAAGGGCGATCGGTGCGGGCCTCTTCGCTATTACGCCA
GCTGGCGAAAGGGGGATGTGCTGCAAGGCGATTAAGTTGGGTAACGCCAGGGTTTTCCCAGTCACGACGT
TGTAAAACGACGGCCAGTGAATTGTAATACGACTCACTATAGGGCGAATTGGGTACGTACCGGGCCCCTA
GTATGTATGTAAGTTAATAAAACCCATTTTTGCGGAAAGTAGATAAAAAAAACATTTTTTTTTTTTACTG
CACTGGATATCATTGAACTTATCTGATCAGTTTTAAATTTACTTCGATCCAAGGGTATTTGATGTACCAG
GTTCTTTCGATTACCTCTCACTCAAAATGACATTCCACTCAAAGTCAGCGCTGTTTGCCTCCTTCTCTGT
CCACAGAAATATCGCCGTCTCTTTCGCCGCTGCGTCCGCTATCTCTTTCGCCACCGTTTGTAGCGTTACG
TAGCGTCAATGTCCGCCTTCAGTTGCATTTTGTCAGCGGTTTCGTGACGAAGCTCCAAGCGGTTTACGCC
ATCAATTAAACACAAAGTGCTGTGCCAAAACTCCTCTCGCTTCTTATTTTTGTTTGTTTTTTGAGTGATT
GGGGTGGTGATTGGTTTTGGGTGGGTAAGCAGGGGAAAGTGTGAAAAATCCCGGCAATGGGCCAAGAGGA
TCAGGAGCTATTAATTCGCGGAGGCAGCAAACACCCATCTGCCGAGCATCTGAACAATGTGAGTAGTACA
TGTGCATACATCTTAAGTTCACTTGATCTATAGGAACTGCGATTGCAACATCAAATTGTCTGCGGCGTGA
GAACTGCGACCCACAAAAATCCCAAACCGCAATTGCACAAACAAATAGTGACACGAAACAGATTATTCTG
GTAGCTGTTCTCGCTATATAAGACAATTTTTGAGATCATATCATGATCAAGACATCTAAAGGCATTCATT
TTCGACTATATTCTTTTTTACAAAAAATATAACAACCAGATATTTTAAGCTGATCCTAGATGCACAAAAA
ATAAATAAAAGTATAAACCTACTTCGTAGGATACTTCGGGGTACTTTTTGTTCGGGGTTAGATGAGCATA
ACGCTTGTAGTTGATATTTGAGATCCCCTATCATTGCAGGGTGACAGCGGAGCGGCTTCGCAGAGCTGCA
TTAACCAGGGCTTCGGGCAGGCCAAAAACTACGGCACGCTCCGGCCACCCAGTCCGCCGGAGGACTCCGG
TTCAGGGAGCGGCCAACTAGCCGAGAACCTCACCTATGCCTGGCACAATATGGACATCTTTGGGGCGGTC
AATCAGCCGGGCTCCGGATGGCGGCAGCTGGTCAACCGGACACGCGGACTATTCTGCAACGAGCGACACA
TACCGGCGCCCAGGAAACATTTGCTCAAGAACGGTGAGTTTCTATTCGCAGTCGGCTGATCTGTGTGAAA
TCTTAATAAAGGGTCCAATTACCAATTTGAAACTCAGTTTGCGGCGTGGCCTATCCGGGCGAACTTTTGG
CCGTGATGGGCAGTTCCGGTGCCGGAAAGACGACCCTGCTGAATGCCCTTGCCTTTCGATCGCCGCAGGG
CATCCAAGTATCGCCATCCGGGATGCGACTGCTCAATGGCCAACCTGTGGACGCCAAGGAGATGCAGGCC
AGGTGCGCCTATGTCCAGCAGGATGACCTCTTTATCGGCTCCCTAACGGCCAGGGAACACCTGATTTTCC
AGGCCATGGTGCGGATGCCACGACATCTGACCTATCGGCAGCGAGTGGCCCGCGTGGATCAGGTGATCCA
GGAGCTTTCGCTCAGCAAATGTCAGCACACGATCATCGGTGTGCCCGGCAGGGTGAAAGGTCTGTCCGGC
GGAGAAAGGAAGCGTCTGGCATTCGCCTCCGAGGCACTAACCGATCCGCCGCTTCTGATCTGCGATGAGC
CCACCTCCGGACTGGACTCATTTACCGCCCACAGCGTCGTCCAGGTGCTGAAGAAGCTGTCGCAGAAGGG
CAAGACCGTCATCCTGACCATTCATCAGCCGTCTTCCGAGCTGTTTGAGCTCTTTGACAAGATCCTTCTG
ATGGCCGAGGGCAGGGTAGCTTTCTTGGGCACTCCCAGCGAAGCCGTCGACTTCTTTTCCTAGTGAGTTC
GATGTGTTTATTAAGGGTATCTAGCATTACATTACATCTCAACTCCTATCCAGCGTGGGTGCCCAGTGTC
CTACCAACTACAATCCGGCGGACTTTTACGTACAGGTGTTGGCCGTTGTGCCCGGACGGGAGATCGAGTC
CCGTGATCGGATCGCCAAGATATGCGACAATTTTGCTATTAGCAAAGTAGCCCGGGATATGGAGCAGTTG
TTGGCCACCAAAAATTTGGAGAAGCCACTGGAGCAGCCGGAGAATGGGTACACCTACAAGGCCACCTGGT
TCATGCAGTTCCGGGCGGTCCTGTGGCGATCCTGGCTGTCGGTGCTCAAGGAACCACTCCTCGTAAAAGT
GCGACTTATTCAGACAACGGTGAGTGGTTCCAGTGGAAACAAATGATATAACGCTTACAATTCTTGGAAA
CAAATTCGCTAGATTTTAGTTAGAATTGCCTGATTCCACACCCTTCTTAGTTTTTTTCAATGAGATGTAT
AGTTTATAGTTTTGCAGAAAATAAATAAATTTCATTTAACTCGCGAACATGTTGAAGATATGAATATTAA
TGAGATGCGAGTAACATTTTAATTTGCAGATGGTTGCCATCTTGATTGGCCTCATCTTTTTGGGCCAACA
ACTCACGCAAGTGGGCGTGATGAATATCAACGGAGCCATCTTCCTCTTCCTGACCAACATGACCTTTCAA
AACGTCTTTGCCACGATAAATGTAAGTCTTGTTTAGAATACATTTGCATATTAATAATTTACTAACTTTC
TAATGAATCGATTCGATTTAGGTGTTCACCTCAGAGCTGCCAGTTTTTATGAGGGAGGCCCGAAGTCGAC
TTTATCGCTGTGACACATACTTTCTGGGCAAAACGATTGCCGAATTACCGCTTTTTCTCACAGTGCCACT
GGTCTTCACGGCGATTGCCTATCCGATGATCGGACTGCGGGCCGGAGTGCTGCACTTCTTCAACTGCCTG
GCGCTGGTCACTCTGGTGGCCAATGTGTCAACGTCCTTCGGATATCTAATATCCTGCGCCAGCTCCTCGA
CCTCGATGGCGCTGTCTGTGGGTCCGCCGGTTATCATACCATTCCTGCTCTTTGGCGGCTTCTTCTTGAA
CTCGGGCTCGGTGCCAGTATACCTCAAATGGTTGTCGTACCTCTCATGGTTCCGTTACGCCAACGAGGGT
CTGCTGATTAACCAATGGGCGGACGTGGAGCCGGGCGAAATTAGCTGCACATCGTCGAACACCACGTGCC
CCAGTTCGGGCAAGGTCATCCTGGAGACGCTTAACTTCTCCGCCGCCGATCTGCCGCTGGACTACGTGGG
TCTGGCCATTCTCATCGTGAGCTTCCGGGTGCTCGCATATCTGGCTCTAAGACTTCGGGCCCGACGCAAG
GAGTAGCCGACATATATCCGAAATAACTGCTTGTTTTTTTTTTTTACCATTATTACCATCGTGTTTACTG
TTTATTGCCCCCTCAAAAAGCTAATGTAATTATATTTGTGCCAATAAAAACAAGATATGACCTATAGAAT
ACAAGTATTTCCCCTTCGAACATCCCCACAAGTAGACTTTGGATTTGTCTTCTAACCAAAAGACTTACAC
ACCTGCATACCTTACATCAAAAACTCGTTTATCGCTACATAAAACACCGGGATATATTTTTTATATACAT
ACTTTTCAAATCGCGCGCCCTCTTCATAATTCACCTCCACCACACCACGTTTCGTAGTTGCTCTTTCGCT
GTCTCCCACCCGCTCTCCGCAACACATTCACCTTTTGTTCGACGACCTTGGAGCGACTGTCGTTAGTTCC
GCGCGATTCGGTTCGCTCAAATGGTTCCGAGTGGTTCATTTCGTCTCAATAGAAATTAGTAATAAATATT
TGTATGTACAATTTATTTGCTCCAATATATTTGTATATATTTCCCTCACAGCTATATTTATTCTAATTTA
ATATTATGACTTTTTAAGGTAATTTTTTGTGACCTGTTCGGAGTGATTAGCGTTACAATTTGAACTGAAA
GTGACATCCAGTGTTTGTTCCTTGTGTAGATGCATCTCAAAAAAATGGTGGGCATAATAGTGTTGTTTAT
ATATATCAAAAATAACAACTATAATAATAAGAATACATTTAATTTAGAAAATGCTTGGATTTCACTGGAA
CTAGGCTAGCATAACTTCGTATAATGTATGCTATACGAAGTTATGCTAGCGGATCCTGGCCACGTAATAA
GTGTGCGTTGAATTTATTCGCAAAAACATTGCATATTTTCGGCAAAGTAAAATTTTGTTGCATACCTTAT
CAAAAAATAAGTGCTGCATACTTTTTAGAGAAACCAAATAATTTTTTATTGCATACCCGTTTTTAATAAA
ATACATTGCATACCCTCTTTTAATAAAAAATATTGCATACTTTGACGAAACAAATTTTCGTTGCATACCC
AATAAAAGATTATTATATTGCATACCCGTTTTTAATAAAATACATTGCATACCCTCTTTTAATAAAAAAT
ATTGCATACGTTGACGAAACAAATTTTCGTTGCATACCCAATAAAAGATTATTATATTGCATACCTTTTC
TTGCCATACCATTTAGCCGATCAATTGTGCTCGGCAACAGTATATTTGTGGTGTGCCAACCAACAACAGA
TCCAAGCTGGCCGCGGCTCGATCCGCTTGCATGCCTGCAGGTCGGAGTACTGTCCTCCGAGCGGAGTACT
GTCCTCCGAGCGGAGTACTGTCCTCCGAGCGGAGTACTGTCCTCCGAGCGGAGTACTGTCCTCCGAGCGG
AAGCTTGCATGCCTGCAGGTCGGAGTACTGTCCTCCGAGCGGAGTACTGTCCTCCGAGCGGAGTACTGTC
CTCCGAGCGGAGTACTGTCCTCCGAGCGGAGTACTGTCCTCCGAGCGGAGACTCTAGCGAGCTCGCCCGG
GGATCGAGCGCAGCGGTATAAAAGGGCGCGGGGTGGCTGAGAGCATCAGTTGTGAATGAATGTTCGAGCC
GAGCAGACGTGCCGCTGCCTTCGTTAATATCCTTTGAATAAGCCAACTTTGAATCACAAGACGCATACCA
AACGAATTCGCAGATCTGCGGCCGCGGCTCGAGGGCCGGATCTGCAGGTCGACCAGCTGGCCAAGCTTAT
CAACATGGAGCAGAAACTCATCTCTGAAGAAGATCTGGAACAAAAGTTGATTTCAGAAGAAGATCTGGAA
CAGAAGCTCATCTCTGAGGAAGATCTGTCTAGAGTGAGCAAGGGCGAGGAGCTGATTAAGGAGAACATGC
ACATGAAGCTGTACATGGAGGGCACCGTGAACAACCACCACTTCAAGTGCACATCCGAGGGCGAAGGCAA
GCCCTACGAGGGCACCCAGACCATGAGAATCAAGGTGGTCGAGGGCGGCCCTCTCCCCTTCGCCTTCGAC
ATCCTGGCTACCAGCTTCATGTACGGCAGCAGAACCTTCATCAACCACACCCAGGGCATCCCCGACTTCT
TTAAGCAGTCCTTCCCTGAGGGCTTCACATGGGAGAGAGTCACCACATACGAAGACGGGGGCGTGCTGAC
CGCTACCCAGGACACCAGCCTCCAGGACGGCTGCCTCATCTACAACGTCAAGATCAGAGGGGTGAACTTC
CCATCCAACGGCCCTGTGATGCAGAAGAAAACACTCGGCTGGGAGGCCAACACCGAGATGCTATACCCCG
CTGATGGCGGCCTGGAGGGACGTACCGACATGGCCCTGAAGCTCGTGGGCGGGGGCCACCTGATCTGCAA
CTTCAAGACCACATACAGATCCAAGAAACCCGCTAAGAACCTCAAGATGCCCGGCGTCTACTATGTGGAC
CACAGACTGGAAAGAATCAAGGAGGCCGACAAAGAGACCTACGTCGAGCAGCACGAGGTGGCTGTGGCCA
GATACTGCGACCTCCCTAGCAAACTGGGGCACAAACTTAATGGCATGGACGAGCTGTACAAGGCATGCGA
TATCACAAGTTTGTACAAAAAAGCTGAACGAGAAACGTAAAATGATATAAATATCAATATATTAAATTAG
ATTTTGCATAAAAAACAGACTACATAATACTGTAAAACACAACATATCCAGTCACTATGGCGGCCGCATT
AGGCACCCCAGGCTTTACACTTTATGCTTCCGGCTCGTATAATGTGTGGATTTTGAGTTAGGATCCGTCG
AGATTTTCAGGAGCTAAGGAAGCTAAAATGGAGAAAAAAATCACTGGATATACCACCGTTGATATATCCC
AATGGCATCGTAAAGAACATTTTGAGGCATTTCAGTCAGTTGCTCAATGTACCTATAACCAGACCGTTCA
GCTGGATATTACGGCCTTTTTAAAGACCGTAAAGAAAAATAAGCACAAGTTTTATCCGGCCTTTATTCAC
ATTCTTGCCCGCCTGATGAATGCTCATCCGGAATTCCGTATGGCAATGAAAGACGGTGAGCTGGTGATAT
GGGATAGTGTTCACCCTTGTTACACCGTTTTCCATGAGCAAACTGAAACGTTTTCATCGCTCTGGAGTGA
ATACCACGACGATTTCCGGCAGTTTCTACACATATATTCGCAAGATGTGGCGTGTTACGGTGAAAACCTG
GCCTATTTCCCTAAAGGGTTTATTGAGAATATGTTTTTCGTCTCAGCCAATCCCTGGGTGAGTTTCACCA
GTTTTGATTTAAACGTGGCCAATATGGACAACTTCTTCGCCCCCGTTTTCACCATGGGCAAATATTATAC
GCAAGGCGACAAGGTGCTGATGCCGCTGGCGATTCAGGTTCATCATGCCGTTTGTGATGGCTTCCATGTC
GGCAGAATGCTTAATGAATTACAACAGTACTGCGATGAGTGGCAGGGCGGGGCGTAAACGCGTGGATCCG
GCTTACTAAAAGCCAGATAACAGTATGCGTATTTGCGCGCTGATTTTTGCGGTATAAGAATATATACTGA
TATGTATACCCGAAGTATGTCAAAAAGAGGTATGCTATGAAGCAGCGTATTACAGTGACAGTTGACAGCG
ACAGCTATCAGTTGCTCAAGGCATATATGATGTCAATATCTCCGGTCTGGTAAGCACAACCATGCAGAAT
GAAGCCCGTCGTCTGCGTGCCGAACGCTGGAAAGCGGAAAATCAGGAAGGGATGGCTGAGGTCGCCCGGT
TTATTGAAATGAACGGCTCTTTTGCTGACGAGAACAGGGGCTGGTGAAATGCAGTTTAAGGTTTACACCT
ATAAAAGAGAGAGCCGTTATCGTCTGTTTGTGGATGTACAGAGTGATATTATTGACACGCCCGGGCGACG
GATGGTGATCCCCCTGGCCAGTGCACGTCTGCTGTCAGATAAAGTCTCCCGTGAACTTTACCCGGTGGTG
CATATCGGGGATGAAAGCTGGCGCATGATGACCACCGATATGGCCAGTGTGCCGGTCTCCGTTATCGGGG
AAGAAGTGGCTGATCTCAGCCACCGCGAAAATGACATCAAAAACGCCATTAACCTGATGTTCTGGGGAAT
ATAAATGTCAGGCTCCCTTATACACAGCCAGTCTGCAGGTCGACCATAGTGACTGGATATGTTGTGTTTT
ACAGTATTATGTAGTCTGTTTTTTATGCAAAATCTAATTTAATATATTGATATTTATATCATTTTACGTT
TCTCGTTCAGCTTTCTTGTACAAAGTGGTGATATCGAGCTCTCCCGGGAATTCGGATCCGGCCCTCGAGG
GTACCTCTAGAGGATCTTTGTGAAGGAACCTTACTTCTGTGGTGTGACATAATTGGACAAACTACCTACA
GAGATTTAAAGCTCTAAGGTAAATATAAAATTTTTAAGTGTATAATGTGTTAAACTACTGATTCTAATTG
TTTGTGTATTTTAGATTCCAACCTATGGAACTGATGAATGGGAGCAGTGGTGGAATGCCTTTAATGAGGA
AAACCTGTTTTGCTCAGAAGAAATGCCATCTAGTGATGATGAGGCTACTGCTGACTCTCAACATTCTACT
CCTCCAAAAAAGAAGAGAAAGGTAGAAGACCCCAAGGACTTTCCTTCAGAATTGCTAAGTTTTTTGAGTC
ATGCTGTGTTTAGTAATAGAACTCTTGCTTGCTTTGCTATTTACACCACAAAGGAAAAAGCTGCACTGCT
ATACAAGAAAATTATGGAAAAATATTTGATGTATAGTGCCTTGACTAGAGATCATAATCAGCCATACCAC
ATTTGTAGAGGTTTTACTTGCTTTAAAAAACCTCCCACACCTCCCCCTGAACCTGAAACATAAAATGAAT
GCAATTGTTGTTGTTAACTTGTTTATTGCAGCTTATAATGGTTACAAATAAAGCAATAGCATCACAAATT
TCACAAATAAAGCATTTTTTTCACTGCATTCTAGTTGTGGTTTGTCCAAACTCATCAATGTATCTTATCA
TGTCTGGATCTTGGCCACGTAATAAGTGTGCGTTGAATTTATTCGCAAAAACATTGCATATTTTCGGCAA
AGTAAAATTTTGTTGCATACCTTATCAAAAAATAAGTGCTGCATACTTTTTAGAGAAACCAAATAATTTT
TTATTGCATACCCGTTTTTAATAAAATACATTGCATACCCTCTTTTAATAAAAAATATTGCATACTTTGA
CGAAACAAATTTTCGTTGCATACCCAATAAAAGATTATTATATTGCATACCCGTTTTTAATAAAATACAT
TGCATACCCTCTTTTAATAAAAAATATTGCATACGTTGACGAAACAAATTTTCGTTGCATACCCAATAAA
AGATTATTATATTGCATACCTTTTCTTGCCATACCATTTAGCCGATCAATTGTGCTCGGCAACAGTATAT
TTGTGGTGTGCCAACCAACAACGGATCCACTAGTGTCGACGATGTAGGTCACGGTCTCGAAGCCGCGGTG
CGGGTGCCAGGGCGTGCCCTTGGGCTCCCCGGGCGCGTACTCCACCTCACCCATCTGGTCCATCATGATG
AACGGGTCGAGGTGGCGGTAGTTGATCCCGGCGAACGCGCGGCGCACCGGGAAGCCCTCGCCCTCGAAAC
CGCTGGGCGCGGTGGTCACGGTGAGCACGGGACGTGCGACGGCGTCGGCGGGTGCGGATACGCGGGGCAG
CGTCAGCGGGTTCTCGACGGTCACGGCGGGCATGTCGACACTAGTTCTAGCCAGCTTTTGTTCCCTTTAG
TGAGGGTTAATTTCGAGCTTGGCGTAATCATGGTCATAGCTGTTTCCTGTGTGAAATTGTTATCCGCTCA
CAATTCCACACAACATACGAGCCGGAAGCATAAAGTGTAAAGCCTGGGGTGCCTAATGAGTGAGCTAACT
CACATTAATTGCGTTGCGCTCACTGCCCGCTTTCCAGTCGGGAAACCTGTCGTGCCAGCTGCATTAATGA
ATCGGCCAACGCGCGGGGAGAGGCGGTTTGCGTATTGGGCGCTCTTCCGCTTCCTCGCTCACTGACTCGC
TGCGCTCGGTCGTTCGGCTGCGGCGAGCGGTATCAGCTCACTCAAAGGCGGTAATACGGTTATCCACAGA
ATCAGGGGATAACGCAGGAAAGAACATGTGAGCAAAAGGCCAGCAAAAGGCCAGGAACCGTAAAAAGGCC
GCGTTGCTGGCGTTTTTCCATAGGCTCCGCCCCCCTGACGAGCATCACAAAAATCGACGCTCAAGTCAGA
GGTGGCGAAACCCGACAGGACTATAAAGATACCAGGCGTTTCCCCCTGGAAGCTCCCTCGTGCGCTCTCC
TGTTCCGACCCTGCCGCTTACCGGATACCTGTCCGCCTTTCTCCCTTCGGGAAGCGTGGCGCTTTCTCAT
AGCTCACGCTGTAGGTATCTCAGTTCGGTGTAGGTCGTTCGCTCCAAGCTGGGCTGTGTGCACGAACCCC
CCGTTCAGCCCGACCGCTGCGCCTTATCCGGTAACTATCGTCTTGAGTCCAACCCGGTAAGACACGACTT
ATCGCCACTGGCAGCAGCCACTGGTAACAGGATTAGCAGAGCGAGGTATGTAGGCGGTGCTACAGAGTTC
TTGAAGTGGTGGCCTAACTACGGCTACACTAGAAGAACAGTATTTGGTATCTGCGCTCTGCTGAAGCCAG
TTACCTTCGGAAAAAGAGTTGGTAGCTCTTGATCCGGCAAACAAACCACCGCTGGTAGCGGTGGTTTTTT
TGTTTGCAAGCAGCAGATTACGCGCAGAAAAAAAGGATCTCAAGAAGATCCTTTGATCTTTTCTACGGGG
TCTGACGCTCAGTGGAACGAAAACTCACGTTAAGGGATTTTGGTCATGAGATTATCAAAAAGGATCTTCA
CCTAGATCCTTTTAAATTAAAAATGAAGTTTTAAATCAATCTAAAGTATATATGAGTAAACTTGGTCTGA
CAGTTACCAATGCTTAATCAGTGAGGCACCTATCTCAGCGATCTGTCTATTTCGTTCATCCATAGTTGCC
TGACTCCCCGTCGTGTAGATAACTACGATACGGGAGGGCTTACCATCTGGCCCCAGTGCTGCAATGATAC
CGCGAGACCCACGCTCACCGGCTCCAGATTTATCAGCAATAAACCAGCCAGCCGGAAGGGCCGAGCGCAG
AAGTGGTCCTGCAACTTTATCCGCCTCCATCCAGTCTATTAATTGTTGCCGGGAAGCTAGAGTAAGTAGT
TCGCCAGTTAATAGTTTGCGCAACGTTGTTGCCATTGCTACAGGCATCGTGGTGTCACGCTCGTCGTTTG
GTATGGCTTCATTCAGCTCCGGTTCCCAACGATCAAGGCGAGTTACATGATCCCCCATGTTGTGCAAAAA
AGCGGTTAGCTCCTTCGGTCCTCCGATCGTTGTCAGAAGTAAGTTGGCCGCAGTGTTATCACTCATGGTT
ATGGCAGCACTGCATAATTCTCTTACTGTCATGCCATCCGTAAGATGCTTTTCTGTGACTGGTGAGTACT
CAACCAAGTCATTCTGAGAATAGTGTATGCGGCGACCGAGTTGCTCTTGCCCGGCGTCAATACGGGATAA
TACCGCGCCACATAGCAGAACTTTAAAAGTGCTCATCATTGGAAAACGTTCTTCGGGGCGAAAACTCTCA
AGGATCTTACCGCTGTTGAGATCCAGTTCGATGTAACCCACTCGTGCACCCAACTGATCTTCAGCATCTT
TTACTTTCACCAGCGTTTCTGGGTGAGCAAAAACAGGAAGGCAAAATGCCGCAAAAAAGGGAATAAGGGC
GACACGGAAATGTTGAATACTCATACTCTTCCTTTTTCAATATTATTGAAGCATTTATCAGGGTTATTGT
CTCATGAGCGGATACATATTTGAATGTATTTAGAAAAATAAACAAATAGGGGTTCCGCGCACATTTCCCC
GAAAAGTGCCAC
