>Addgene plasmid #35205 | pBID-UASC-MRG | addgene partial sequence | sequence record 44255 | mKate2-TurboRFP-R 5'-TGAAGTGGTGGTTGTTCACG-3'
TGTTCTCCTTAATCAGCTCCTCGCCCTTGCTCACTCTAGACAGATCTTCCTCAGAGATGAGCTTCTGTTC
CAGATCTTCTTCTGAAATCAACTTTTGTTCCAGATCTTCTTCAGAGATGAGTTTCTGCTCCATGTTGATA
AGCTTGGCCAGCTGGTCGACCTGCAGATCCGGCCCTCGAGCCGCGGCCGCAGATCTGCGAATTCGTTTGG
TATGCGTCTTGTGATTCAAAGTTGGCTTATTCAAAGGATATTAACGAAGGCAGCGGCACGTCTGCTCGGC
TCGAACATTCATTCACAACTGATGCTCTCAGCCACCCCGCGCCCTTTTATACCGCTGCGCTCGATCCCCG
GGCGAGCTCGCTAGAGTCTCCGCTCGGAGGACAGTACTCCGCTCGGAGGACAGTACTCCGCTCGGAGGAC
AGTACTCCGCTCGGAGGACAGTACTCCGCTCGGAGGACAGTACTCCGACCTGCAGGCATGCAAGCTTCCG
CTCGGAGGACAGTACTCCGCTCGGAGGACAGTACTCCGCTCGGAGGACAGTACTCCGCTCGGAGGACAGT
ACTCCGCTCGGAGGACAGTACTCCGACCTGCAGGCATGCAAGCGGATCGAGCCGCGGCCAGCTTGGATCT
GTTGTTGGTTGGCACACCACAAATATACTGTTGCCGAGCACAATTGATCGGCTAAATGGTATGGCAAGAA
AAGGTATGCAATATAATAATCTTTTATTGGGTATGCAACGAAAATTTGTTTCGTCAACGTATGCAATATT
TTTTATTAAAA
