>Addgene plasmid #35205 | pBID-UASC-MRG | addgene partial sequence | sequence record 44299 | CAT-F 5'-GTTTGTGATGGCTTCCATGTC-3'
CTGCGATGAGTGGCAGGGCGGGGCGTAAACGCGTGGATCCGGCTTACTAAAAGCCAGATAACAGTATGCG
TATTTGCGCGCTGATTTTTGCGGTATAAGAATATATACTGATATGTATACCCGAAGTATGTCAAAAAGAG
GTATGCTATGAAGCAGCGTATTACAGTGACAGTTGACAGCGACAGCTATCAGTTGCTCAAGGCATATATG
ATGTCAATATCTCCGGTCTGGTAAGCACAACCATGCAGAATGAAGCCCGTCGTCTGCGTGCCGAACGCTG
GAAAGCGGAAAATCAGGAAGGGATGGCTGAGGTCGCCCGGTTTATTGAAATGAACGGCTCTTTTGCTGAC
GAGAACAGGGGCTGGTGAAATGCAGTTTAAGGTTTACACCTATAAAAGAGAGAGCCGTTATCGTCTGTTT
GTGGATGTACAGAGTGATATTATTGACACGCCCGGGCGACGGATGGTGATCCCCCTGGCCAGTGCACGTC
TGCTGTCAGATAAAGTCTCCCGTGAACTTTACCCGGTGGTGCATATCGGGGATGAAAGCTGGCGCATGAT
GACCACCGATATGGCCAGTGTGCCGGTCTCCGTTATCGGGGAAGAAGTGGCTGATCTCAGCCACCGCGAA
AATGACATCAAAAACGCCATTAACCTGATGTTCTGGGGAATATAAATGTCAGGCTCCCTTATACACAGCC
AGTCTGCAGGTCGACCATAGTGACTGGATATGTTGTGTTTTACAGTATTATGTAGTCTGTTTTTTATGCA
AAATCTAATTTAA
